>Addgene plasmid #13844 | piB-GFP | depositor full sequence | sequence record 7782 | Author sequence
CTAAATTGTAAGCGTTAATATTTTGTTAAAATTCGCGTTAAATTTTTGTTAAATCAGCTCATTTTTTAAC
CAATAGGCCGAAATCGGCAAAATCCCTTATAAATCAAAAGAATAGACCGAGATAGGGT
[37 nt withheld, positions 129-165]
AAAGAACGTGGACTCCAACGTCAAAGG
[49 nt withheld, positions 193-241]
T
[91 nt withheld, positions 243-333]
G
[124 nt withheld, positions 335-458]
CCCATTCGCCATTCAGGCTGCGCAACTGTTGGGAAGGGCGATCGGTGCGGGCCTCTTCGCTATTACGCCA
GCTGGCGAAAGGGGGATGTGCTGCAAGGCGATTAAGTTGGGTAACGCCAGGGTTTTCCCAGTCACGACGT
TGTAAAACGACGGCCAGTGAATTGTAATACGACTCACTATAGGGCGAATTGGGTACCGGGCCCCCCCTCG
ACGATGTAGGTCACGGTCTCGAAGCCGCGGTGCGGGTGCCAGGGCGTGCCCTTGGGCTCCCCGGGCGCGT
ACTCCACCTCACCCATCTGGTCCATCATGATGAACGGGTCGAGGTGGCGGTAGTTGATCCCGGCGAACGC
GCGGCGCACCGGGAAGCCCTCGCCCTCGAAACCGCTGGGCGCGGTGGTCACGGTGAGCACGGGACGTGCG
ACGGCGTCGGCGGGTGCGGATACGCGGGGCAGCGTCAGCGGGTTCTCGACGGTCACGGCGGGCATGTCGA
GGTCGACGGTATCGATAAGCTTGATATCGAATTCCTGCAGCCCGGGGGATCCGGCGAAAAGAGCGCCGGA
GTATAAATAGAGGCGCTTCGTCTACGGAGCGACAATTCAATTCAAACAAGCAAAGTGAACACGTCGCTAA
GCGAAAGCTAAGCAAATAAACAAGCGCAGCTGAACAAGCTAAACAATCTGCAGTAAAGTGCAAGTTAAAG
TGAATCAATTAAAAGTAACCAGCAACCAAGTAAATCAACTGCAACTACTGAAATCTGCCAAGAAGTAATT
ATTGAATACAAGAAGAGAACTCTGAATACTTTCAACAAGTTACCGAGAAAGAAGAACTCACACACAATGC
CTACTAGTAAGGGCGAGGAACTGTTCACTGGCGTGGTCCCAATTCTCGTGGAACTGGATGGCGATGTGAA
TGGGCACAAATTTTCTGTCAGCGGAGAGGGTGAAGGTGATGCCACATACGGAAAGCTCACCCTGAAATTC
ATCTGCACCACTGGAAAGCTCCCTGTGCCATGGCCAACACTGGTCACTACCTTCACCTATGGCGTGCAGT
GCTTTTCCAGATACCCAGACCATATGAAGCAGCATGACTTTTTCAAGAGCGCCATGCCCGAGGGCTATGT
GCAGGAGAGAACCATCTTTTTCAAAGATGACGGGAACTACAAGACCCGCGCTGAAGTCAAGTTCGAAGGT
GACACCCTGGTGAATAGAATCGAGCTGAAGGGCATTGACTTTAAGGAGGATGGAAACATTCTCGGCCACA
AGCTGGAATACAACTATAACTCCCACAATGTGTACATCATGGCCGACAAGCAAAAGAATGGCATCAAGGT
CAACTTCAAGATCAGACACAACATTGAGGATGGCTCTGTGCAGCTGGCCGACCATTATCAACAGAACACT
CCAATCGGCGACGGCCCTGTGCTCCTCCCAGACAACCATTACCTGTCCACCCAGTCTGCCCTGTCTAAAG
ATCCCAACGAAAAGAGAGACCACATGGTCCTGCTGGAGTTTGTGACCGCTGCTGGGATCACACATGGCAT
GGACGAGCTGTACAAGTGATCTAGAGGATCTTTGTGAAGGAACCTTACTTCTGTGGTGTGACATAATTGG
ACAAACTACCTACAGAGATTTAAAGCTCTAAGGTAAATATAAAATTTTTAAGTGTATAATGTGTTAAACT
ACTGATTCTAATTGTTTGTGTATTTTAGATTCCAACCTATGGAACTGATGAATGGGAGCAGTGGTGGAAT
GCCTTTAATGAGGAAAACCTGTTTTGCTCAGAAGAAATGCCATCTAGTGATGATGAGGCTACTGCTGACT
CTCAACATTCTACTCCTCCAAAAAAGAAGAGAAAGGTAGAAGACCCCAAGGACTTTCCTTCAGAATTGCT
AAGTTTTTTGAGTCATGCTGTGTTTAGTAATAGAACTCTTGCTTGCTTTGCTATTTACACCACAAAGGAA
AAAGCTGCACTGCTATACAAGAAAATTATGGAAAAATATTCTGTAACCTTTATAAGTAGGCATAACAGTT
ATAATCATAACATACTGTTTTTTCTTACTCCACACAGGCATAGAGTGTCTGCTATTAATAACTATGCTCA
AAAATTGTGTACCTTTAGCTTTTTAATTTGTAAAGGGGTTAATAAGGAATATTTGATGTATAGTGCCTTG
ACTAGAGATCATAATCAGCCATACCACATTTGTAGAGGTTTTACTTGCTTTAAAAAACCTCCCACACCTC
CCCCTGAACCTGAAACATAAAATGAATGCAATTGTTGTTGTTAACTTGTTTATTGCAGCTTATAATGGTT
ACAAATAAAGCAATAGCATCACAAATTTCACAAATAAAGCATTTTTTTCACTGCATTCTAGTTGTGGTTT
GTCCAAACTCATCAATGTATCTTATCATGTCTGGATCGGGCGAGCTCGAATTGGTCGACCTGCAGCCAAG
CTTTGCGTACTCGCAAATTATTAAAAATAAAACTTTAAAAATAATTTCGTCTAATTAATATTATGAGTTA
ATTCAAACCCCACGGACATGCTAAGGAAGGGCGAATTCCAGCACACTGGCGGCCGTTACTAGTGGATCCA
CTAGTTCTAGAGCGGCCGCATGCCCGCCGTGACCGTCGAGAACCCGCTGACGCTGCCCCGCGTATCCGCA
CCCGCCGACGCCGTCGCACGTCCCGTGCTCACCGTGACCACCGCGCCCAGCGGTTTCGAGGGCGAGGGCT
TCCCGGTGCGCCGCGCGTTCGCCGGGATCAACTACCGCCACCTCGACCCGTTCATCATGATGGACCAGAT
GGGTGAGGTGGAGTACGCGCCCGGGGAGCCCAAGGGCACGCCCTGGCACCCGCACCGCGGCTTCGAGACC
GACCTACATCACGGCCGAATGAAGGGCGAATTCTGCAGATATCCATCACACTGGCGGCCGCCACCGCGGT
GGAGCTCCAGCTTTTGTTCCCTTTAGTGAGGGTTAATTTCGAGCTTGGCGTAATCATGGTCATAGCTGTT
TCCTGTGTGAAATTGTTATCCGCTCACAATTCCACACAACATACGAGCCGGAAGCATAAAGTGTAAAGCC
TGGGGTGCCTAATGAGTGAGCTAACTCACATTAATTGCGTTGCGCTCACTGCCCGCTTTCCAGTCGGGAA
ACCTGTCGTGCCAGCTGCATTAATGAATCGGCCAACGCGCGGGGAGAGGCGGTTTGCGTATTGGGCGCTC
TTCCGCTTCCTCGCTCACTGACTCGCTGCGCTCGGTCGTTCGGCTGCGGCGAGCGGTATCAGCTCACTCA
AAGGCGGTAATACGGTTATCCACAGAATCAGGGGATAACGCAGGAAAGAACATGTGAGCAAAAGGCCAGC
AAAAGGCCAGGAACCGTAAAAAGGCCGCGTTGCTGGCGTTTTTCCATAGGCTCCGCCCCCCTGACGAGCA
TCACAAAAATCGACGCTCAAGTCAGAGGTGGCGAAACCCGACAGGACTATAAAGATACCAGGCGTTTCCC
CCTGGAAGCTCCCTCGTGCGCTCTCCTGTTCCGACCCTGCCGCTTACCGGATACCTGTCCGCCTTTCTCC
CTTCGGGAAGCGTGGCGCTTTCTCATAGCTCACGCTGTAGGTATCTCAGTTCGGTGTAGGTCGTTCGCTC
CAAGCTGGGCTGTGTGCACGAACCCCCCGTTCAGCCCGACCGCTGCGCCTTATCCGGTAACTATCGTCTT
GAGTCCAACCCGGTAAGACACGACTTATCGCCACTGGCAGCAGCCACTGGTAACAGGATTAGCAGAGCGA
GGTATGTAGGCGGTGCTACAGAGTTCTTGAAGTGGTGGCCTAACTACGGCTACACTAGAAGGACAGTATT
TGGTATCTGCGCTCTGCTGAAGCCAGTTACCTTCGGAAAAAGAGTTGGTAGCTCTTGATCCGGCAAACAA
ACCACCGCTGGTAGCGGTGGTTTTTTTGTTTGCAAGCAGCAGATTACGCGCAGAAAAAAAGGATCTCAAG
AAGATCCTTTGATCTTTTCTACGGGGTCTGACGCTCAGTGGAACGAAAACTCACGTTAAGGGATTTTGGT
CATGAGATTATCAAAAAGGATCTTCACCTAGATCCTTTTAAATTAAAAATGAAGTTTTAAATCAATCTAA
AGTATATATGAGTAAACTTGGTCTGACAGTTACCAATGCTTAATCAGTGAGGCACCTATCTCAGCGATCT
GTCTATTTCGTTCATCCATAGTTGCCTGACTCCCCGTCGTGTAGATAACTACGATACGGGAGGGCTTACC
ATCTGGCCCCAGTGCTGCAATGATACCGCGAGACCCACGCTCACCGGCTCCAGATTTATCAGCAATAAAC
CAGCCAGCCGGAAGGGCCGAGCGCAGAAGTGGTCCTGCAACTTTATCCGCCTCCATCCAGTCTATTAATT
GTTGCCGGGAAGCTAGAGTAAGTAGTTCGCCAGTTAATAGTTTGCGCAACGTTGTTGCCATTGCTACAGG
CATCGTGGTGTCACGCTCGTCGTTTGGTATGGCTTCATTCAGCTCCGGTTCCCAACGATCAAGGCGAGTT
ACATGATCCCCCATGTTGTGCAAAAAAGCGGTTAGCTCCTTCGGTCCTCCGATCGTTGTCAGAAGTAAGT
TGGCCGCAGTGTTATCACTCATGGTTATGGCAGCACTGCATAATTCTCTTACTGTCATGCCATCCGTAAG
ATGCTTTTCTGTGACTGGTGAGTACTCAACCAAGTCATTCTGAGAATAGTGTATGCGGCGACCGAGTTGC
TCTTGCCCGGCGTCAATACGGGATAATACCGCGCCACATAGCAGAACTTTAAAAGTGCTCATCATTGGAA
AACGTTCTTCGGGGCGAAAACTCTCAAGGATCTTACCGCTGTTGAGATCCAGTTCGATGTAACCCACTCG
TGCACCCAACTGATCTTCAGCATCTTTTACTTTCACCAGCGTTTCTGGGTGAGCAAAAACAGGAAGGCAA
AATGCCGCAAAAAAGGGAATAAGGGCGACACGGAAATGTTGAATACTCATACTCTTCCTTTTTCAATATT
ATTGAAGCATTTATCAGGGTTATTGTCTCATGAGCGGATACATATTTGAATGTATTTAGAAAAATAAACA
AATAGGGGTTCCGCGCACATTTCCCCGAAAAGTGCCAC
Features (pLannotate 1.2.2; 25 found; start..end, strand, type, name):
     30..458     -  rep_origin     f1 ori (sequence partly withheld): f1 bacteriophage origin of replication; arrow indicates direction of (+) strand synthesis
    463..620     -  CDS            lacZα (fragment): LacZα fragment of β-galactosidase; lacZ fragment
    623..641     +  promoter       T7 promoter: promoter for bacteriophage T7 RNA polymerase
    650..669     -  misc_feature   MCS (fragment): pBluescript multiple cloning site
    686..755     +  protein_bind   attB: attB site for the φC31 integrase (Groth et al., 2000) phage φC31 integrase
    945..1000    -  misc_feature   MCS (fragment): pBluescript multiple cloning site
   1014..1252    +  promoter       hsp70 promoter: Drosophila melanogaster hsp70Bb promoter
   1304..2014    +  CDS            GFP (S65T): GFP (S65T) is a basic (constitutively fluorescent) green fluorescent protein published in 1995, derived from Aequorea victoria.
   2025..2099    +  CDS            small t antigen (fragment): SV40 (simian virus 40) small t antigen
   2101..2166    +  intron         small t intron: SV40 (simian virus 40) small t antigen intron
   2296..2316    +  CDS            SV40 NLS: nuclear localization signal of SV40 (simian virus 40) large T antigen
   2635..2718    +  CDS            large T antigen (fragment): large T antigen from SV40 (simian virus 40)
   2741..2875    +  polyA_signal   SV40 poly(A) signal: SV40 polyadenylation signal
   2912..3004    +  misc_feature   P element 3' end (fragment): P element 3' end
   3042..3067    -  misc_feature   MCS (fragment): pBluescript multiple cloning site
   3256..3325    -  protein_bind   attB: attB site for the φC31 integrase (Groth et al., 2000) phage φC31 integrase
   3382..3405    -  misc_feature   MCS (fragment): pBluescript multiple cloning site
   3418..3436    -  promoter       T3 promoter: promoter for bacteriophage T3 RNA polymerase
   3481..3497    -  protein_bind   lac operator: The lac repressor binds to the lac operator to inhibit transcription in E. coli. This inhibition can be relieved by adding lactose or isopropyl-β-D-thiogalactopyranoside (IPTG). lac repressor encoded by lacI
   3505..3535    -  promoter       lac promoter: promoter for the E. coli lac operon
   3550..3571    -  protein_bind   CAP binding site: CAP binding activates transcription in the presence of cAMP. E. coli catabolite activator protein
   3584..3676    -  CDS            lacI (fragment): lac repressor; lacI; The lac repressor binds to the lac operator to inhibit transcription in E. coli. This inhibition can be relieved by adding lactose or isopropyl-β-D-thiogalactopyranoside (IPTG).
   3859..4447    -  rep_origin     ori: high-copy-number ColE1/pMB1/pBR322/pUC origin of replication
   4618..5478    -  CDS            AmpR: β-lactamase; bla; confers resistance to ampicillin, carbenicillin, and related antibiotics
   5479..5583    -  promoter       AmpR promoter: bla
