[The description below was written by a language model from this plasmid's Addgene catalogue record and pLannotate feature annotations shown in this document.]
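Description:
piB-GFP is a donor plasmid for φC31 integrase-mediated cassette exchange in Drosophila, built in the pBluescript backbone and catalogued as an insect expression vector. It is maintained in E. coli as a high-copy plasmid through the ColE1/pUC-type origin and selected with ampicillin via the β-lactamase gene. The backbone also retains the f1 phage origin, the interrupted lacZα/lac promoter region, and the T7 and T3 promoters that flank the former multiple cloning site. The annotated sequence record is about 5.6 kb, consistent with a roughly 3 kb backbone carrying a 2.6 kb insert.

The payload is a minimal reporter gene: an hsp70 TATA box region (annotated as the Drosophila hsp70Bb promoter) fused to an enhanced GFP open reading frame (scored by the annotation as the S65T variant). It is followed by an SV40 3′ segment containing the small t intron and the SV40 polyadenylation signal. The short SV40 T antigen and NLS hits, and a small P element 3′ end fragment, appear to be carry-over from that 3′ segment and its source vector rather than functional parts.

The cassette is bracketed by two φC31 attB sites in inverted orientation. When integrase is supplied, these can recombine with a matching pair of attP sites at a genomic target, swapping the intervening DNA into the chromosome without the plasmid backbone. Because the reporter has only a basal promoter, its expression would be expected to depend on the regulatory environment at the landing site. According to the depositor, the GFP gene can also be excised and replaced using BamHI, SalI or HindIII, making the plasmid a general scaffold for building donor cassettes carrying a gene of interest.
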