Addgene plasmid #13844: piB-GFP
Depositing lab: Ting Wu. Depositing organization: Harvard Medical School. Publication: Site-specific transformation of Drosophila via phiC31 integrase-mediated cassette exchange. Bateman JR, Lee AM, Wu CT. Genetics. 2006 Jun . 173(2):769-77. 10.1534/genetics.106.056945 PubMed 16547094.
Backbone
  Vector backbone: pBluescript
  Backbone size w/o insert (bp): 3000
  Vector type: Insect Expression
Growth in bacteria
  Bacterial resistance: Ampicillin, 100 μg/mL
  Growth temperature: 37°C
  Growth strain: DH5alpha
  Copy number: High Copy
Gene/Insert
  Gene/Insert name: TATA-GFP-SV40 (alt name: GFP)
  Insert size (bp): 2600
  Cloning method: Restriction Enzyme; 5′ cloning site See map (not destroyed); 3′ cloning site See map (not destroyed)
  Sequencing primers: 5′ T7
Resource information
  A portion of this plasmid was derived from a plasmid made by: attB from Michele Calos, Stanford
Terms and licenses: Academic/Nonprofit Terms; Industry Terms: Not Available to Industry
Depositor comments: piB-GFP is a donor vector that contains an hsp70 TATA box fused to an enhanced GFP open reading frame and an SV40 polyA tail. This gene construct is flanked by inverted attB sites in the vector pBluescript. piB-GFP is a useful vector for cloning a gene of interest into a donor cassette; the GFP gene can be excised and new sequences can be inserted between the inverted attB sites using BamHI, SalI, or HindIII. *One note on preparing this vector: we had difficulty growing piB-GFP in a larger 25 ml culture for midiprepping, but there were no problems in smaller 3 ml cultures suitable for minipreps. For all of our GFP injections, we used mini-prepped piB-GFP that was further purified on a pcr-purification column to remove RNAse contaminants.
How to cite: piB-GFP was a gift from Ting Wu (Addgene plasmid # 13844 ; http://n2t.net/addgene:13844 ; RRID:Addgene_13844)
