>Addgene plasmid #13844 | piB-GFP | addgene partial sequence | sequence record 20107 | T7 5'-TAATACGACTCACTATAGGG-3'
TGTAGGTCACGGTCTCGAAGCCGCGGTGCGGGTGCCAGGGCGTGCCCTTGGGCTCCCCGGGCGCGTACTC
CACCTCACCCATCTGGTCCATCATGATGAACGGGTCGAGGTGGCGGTAGTTGATCCCGGCGAACGCGCGG
CGCACCGGGAAGCCCTCGCCCTCGAAACCGCTGGGCGCGGTGGTCACGGTGAGCACGGGACGTGCGACGG
CGTCGGCGGGTGCGGATACGCGGGGCAGCGTCAGCGGGTTCTCGACGGTCACGGCGGGCATGTCGAGGTC
GACGGTATCGATAAGCTTGATATCGAATTCCTGCAGCCCGGGGGATCCGGCGAAAAGAGCGCCGGAGTAT
AAATAGAGGCGCTTCGTCTACGGAGCGACAATTCAATTCAAACAAGCAAAGTGAACACGTCGCTAAGCGA
AAGCTAAGCAAATAAACAAGCGCAGCTGAACAAGCTAAACAATCTGCAGTAAAGTGCAAGTTAAAGTGAA
TCAATTAAAAGTAACCAGCAACCAAGTAAATCAACTGCAACTACTGAAATCTGCCAAGAAGTAATTATTG
AATACAAGAAGAGAACTCTGAATACTTTCAACAAGTTACCGAGAAAGAAGAACTCACACACAATGCCTAC
TAGTAAGGGCGAGGAACTGTTCACTGGCGTGGTCCCAATTCTCGTGGAACTGGATGGCGATGTGA
